Addgene plasmid #197890: pAAV-CAGGS-Flex/3'USS(103)-GFP
Purpose: Can be used to generate AAV virus that will express GFP in the presence of Cre including the shortage of a unilateral spacer sequence(USS)
Depositing lab: Kazuto Kobayashi. Depositing organization: Fukushima Medical University. Publication: Highly selective transgene expression through the flip-excision switch system by using a unilateral spacer sequence. Matsushita N, Kato S, Nishizawa K, Sugawara M, Takeuchi K, Miyasaka Y, Mashimo T, Kobayashi K. Cell Rep Methods. 2023 Jan 18;3(2):100393. doi: 10.1016/j.crmeth.2022.100393. eCollection 2023 Feb 27. PubMed 36936079.
Backbone
  Vector backbone: pAAV-MCS
  Total vector size (bp): 6799
  Vector type: AAV
Growth in bacteria
  Bacterial resistance: Ampicillin, 100 μg/mL
  Growth temperature: 37°C
  Growth strain: NEB Stable
  Growth instructions: Stbl3 and DH5alpha are also suitable growth strains.
  Copy number: High Copy
Gene/Insert
  Gene/Insert name: GFP
  Species: Aequorea victoria
  Insert size (bp): 720
  Mutation: N/A
  Promoter: CAG
  Cloning method: Gibson Cloning
  Sequencing primers: 5′ tgctaaccatgttcatgc; 3′ cagcgtatccacatagcg
Terms and licenses: Academic/Nonprofit Terms; Industry Terms: Not Available to Industry
How to cite: pAAV-CAGGS-Flex/3'USS(103)-GFP was a gift from Kazuto Kobayashi (Addgene plasmid # 197890 ; http://n2t.net/addgene:197890 ; RRID:Addgene_197890)
