[The description below was written by a language model from this plasmid's Addgene catalogue record and pLannotate feature annotations shown in this document.]
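Description:
pAAV-CAGGS-Flex/3'USS(103)-GFP is a 6.8 kb AAV transfer plasmid built on the pAAV-MCS backbone, designed for packaging recombinant adeno-associated virus that expresses GFP only in cells containing Cre recombinase. It is maintained in E. coli at high copy through a ColE1/pUC-type origin with ampicillin selection (AmpR), and the backbone also carries an f1 phage origin. AAV2 inverted terminal repeats flank the expression cassette and provide the signals for genome replication and encapsidation. The annotation detects the 3' ITR in full but only short fragments of the 5' ITR, which may reflect the partial NGS nature of the sequence record.

The payload is driven by the CAG promoter, annotated as the CMV enhancer, chicken β-actin promoter and chimeric intron. Downstream lies a flip-excision (FLEX) switch, in which an EGFP coding sequence of about 720 bp sits in antisense orientation between two heterotypic lox pairs: loxP and lox2272 upstream, and inverted loxP and lox2272 downstream. Cre first inverts the cassette through one pair of compatible sites and then excises between the other pair, locking EGFP in the sense orientation for stable expression. A WPRE and the hGH polyadenylation signal follow to boost transcript stability and processing.

The distinguishing feature is the spacing between the lox sites. The 5' pair is separated by a 50 bp stretch matching a β-globin intron fragment, whereas the 3' pair is separated by about 100 bp that includes a non-functional Katushka2S-derived fragment, consistent with the "3'USS(103)" in the name. This is a shortened variant of the unilateral spacer sequence, which the associated work uses to improve the selectivity of FLEX-based transgene expression.
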