Features (pLannotate 1.2.2; 22 found; start..end, strand, type, name):
     12..39      +  repeat_region  AAV2 ITR (fragment): inverted terminal repeat of adeno-associated virus serotype 2 inverted
     68..95      +  repeat_region  AAV2 ITR (fragment): inverted terminal repeat of adeno-associated virus serotype 2 inverted
    146..525     +  enhancer       CMV enhancer: human cytomegalovirus immediate early enhancer
    527..804     +  promoter       chicken β-actin promoter: No description available
    805..1821    +  intron         chimeric intron: chimera between introns from chicken β-actin and rabbit β-globin
   1876..1909    +  protein_bind   loxP: Cre-mediated recombination occurs in the 8-bp core sequence (GCATACAT). Cre recombinase
   1910..1959    -  intron         β-globin intron (fragment): internally truncated intron from human β-globin
   1960..1993    +  protein_bind   lox2272: Cre-mediated recombination occurs in the 8-bp core sequence (GGATACTT). lox2272 sites are compatible with each other, but incompatible with loxP or loxN sites (Lee and Saito, 1988). Cre recombinase
   2000..2719    -  CDS            EGFP: the original enhanced GFP (Yang et al., 1996) mammalian codon-optimized
   2760..2793    -  protein_bind   loxP: Cre-mediated recombination occurs in the 8-bp core sequence (GCATACAT). Cre recombinase
   2806..2896    +  CDS            Katushka2S (fragment): improved version of the oligomeric far-red fluorescent protein TurboFP635/Katushka (Luker et al., 2015) mammalian codon-optimized
   2897..2930    -  protein_bind   lox2272: Cre-mediated recombination occurs in the 8-bp core sequence (GGATACTT). lox2272 sites are compatible with each other, but incompatible with loxP or loxN sites (Lee and Saito, 1988). Cre recombinase
   2946..3534    +  misc_feature   WPRE: woodchuck hepatitis virus posttranscriptional regulatory element
   3546..4022    +  polyA_signal   hGH poly(A) signal: human growth hormone polyadenylation signal
   4062..4202    +  repeat_region  AAV2 ITR: inverted terminal repeat of adeno-associated virus serotype 2 inverted
   4207..4258    -  misc_feature   bom (fragment): basis of mobility region from pBR322
   4277..4732    +  rep_origin     f1 ori (sequence partly withheld): f1 bacteriophage origin of replication; arrow indicates direction of (+) strand synthesis
   4733..4782    -  misc_feature   bom (fragment): basis of mobility region from pBR322
   4884..4919    -  CDS            rop (fragment): Rop protein, which maintains plasmids at low copy number; rop
   5014..5118    +  promoter       AmpR promoter: bla
   5119..5979    +  CDS            AmpR: β-lactamase; bla; confers resistance to ampicillin, carbenicillin, and related antibiotics
   6150..6738    +  rep_origin     ori: high-copy-number ColE1/pMB1/pBR322/pUC origin of replication
>Addgene plasmid #197890 | pAAV-CAGGS-Flex/3'USS(103)-GFP | addgene full sequence | sequence record 387496 | Addgene Partial NGS Result
CCTGCAGGCAGCTGCGCGCTCGCTCGCTCACTGAGGCCGCCCGGGCGTCGGGCGACCTTTGGTCGCCCGG
CCTCAGTGAGCGAGCGAGCGCGCAGAGAGGGAGTGGCCAACTCCATCACTAGGGGTTCCTGCGGCCGCAC
GCGTCGACATTGATTATTGACTAGTTATTAATAGTAATCAATTACGGGGTCATTAGTTCATAGCCCATAT
ATGGAGTTCCGCGTTACATAACTTACGGTAAATGGCCCGCCTGGCTGACCGCCCAACGACCCCCGCCCAT
TGACGTCAATAATGACGTATGTTCCCATAGTAACGCCAATAGGGACTTTCCATTGACGTCAATGGGTGGA
GTATTTACGGTAAACTGCCCACTTGGCAGTACATCAAGTGTATCATATGCCAAGTACGCCCCCTATTGAC
GTCAATGACGGTAAATGGCCCGCCTGGCATTATGCCCAGTACATGACCTTATGGGACTTTCCTACTTGGC
AGTACATCTACGTATTAGTCATCGCTATTACCATGGTCGAGGTGAGCCCCACGTTCTGCTTCACTCTCCC
CATCTCCCCCCCCTCCCCACCCCCAATTTTGTATTTATTTATTTTTTAATTATTTTGTGCAGCGATGGGG
GCGGGGGGGGGGGGGGGGCGCGCGCCGGGGGGGGSGGGGSGGGGSGGGGGGSGGGGSGGGGCGAGGCGGA
GAGGTGCGGCGGCAGCCAATCAGAGCGGCGCGCTCCGAAAGTTTCCTTTTATGGCGAGGCGGCGGCGGCG
GCGGCCCTATAAAAAGCGAAGCGCGCGGCGGGCGGGAGTCGCTGCGCGCTGCCTTCGCCCCGTGCCCCGC
TCCGCCGCCGCCTCGCGCCGCCCGCCCCGGCTCTGACTGACCGCGTTACTCCCACAGGTGAGCGGGCGGG
ACGGCCCTTCTCCTCCGGGCTGTAATTAGCGCTTGGTTTAATGACGGCTTGTTTCTTTTCTGTGGCTGCG
TGAAAGCCTTGAGGGGCTCCGGGAGGGCCCTTTGTGCGGGGGGAGCGGCTCGGGGGGTGCGTGCGTGTGT
GTGTGCGTGGGGAGCGCCGCGTGCGGCTCCGCGCTGCCCGGCGGCTGTGAGCGCTGCGGGCGCGGCGCGG
GGCTTTGTGCGCTCCGCAGTGTGCGCGAGGGGAGCGCGGCCGGGGGCGGTGCCCCGCGGTGCGGGGGGGG
CTGCGAGGGGAACAAAGGCTGCGTGCGGGGTGTGTGCGTGGGGGGGTGAGCAGGGGGTGTGGGCGCGTCG
GTCGGGCTGCAACCCCCCCTGCACCCCCCTCCCCGAGTTGCTGAGCACGGCCCGGCTTCGGGTGCGGGGC
TCCGTACGGGGCGTGGCGCGGGGCTCGCCGTGCCGGGCGGGGGGTGGCGGCAGGTGGGGGTGCCGGGCGG
GGCGGGGCCGCCKCGGGCCGGGGRGGGCTCGGGGGRGGGGCGCGGCGGCCCCCGGAGCGCCGGCGGCTGT
CGAGGCGCGGCGAGCCGCAGCCATTGCCTTTTATGGTAATCGTGCGAGAGGGCGCAGGGACTTCCTTTGT
CCCAAATCTGTGCGGAGCCGAAATCTGGGAGGCGCCGCCGCACCCCCTCTAGCGGGCGCGGGGCGAAGCG
GTGCGGCGCCGGCAGGAAGGAAATGGGCGGGGAGGGCCTTCGTGCGTCGCCGCGCCGCCGTCCCCTTCTC
CCTCTCCAGCCTCGGGGCTGTCCGCGGGGGGACGGCTGCCTTCGGGGGGGACGGGGCAGGGCGGGGTTCG
GCTTCTGGCGTGTGACCGGCGGCTCTAGAGCCTCTGCTAACCATGTTCATGCCTTCTTCTTTTTCCTACA
GCTCCTGGGCAACGTGCTGGTTATTGTGCTGTCTCATCATTTTGGCAAAGAATTCATAACTTCGTATAGC
ATACATTATACGAAGTTATGCAGAATGGTAGCTGGATTGTAGCTGCTATTAGCAATATGAAACCTCTTAA
TAACTTCGTATAGGATACTTTATACGAAGTTATGGATCCTTACTTGTACAGCTCGTCCATGCCGAGAGTG
ATCCCGGCGGCGGTCACGAACTCCAGCAGGACCATGTGATCGCGCTTCTCGTTGGGGTCTTTGCTCAGGG
CGGACTGGGTGCTCAGGTAGTGGTTGTCGGGCAGCAGCACGGGGCCGTCGCCGATGGGGGTGTTCTGCTG
GTAGTGGTCGGCGAGCTGCACGCTGCCGTCCTCGATGTTGTGGCGGATCTTGAAGTTCACCTTGATGCCG
TTCTTCTGCTTGTCGGCCATGATATAGACGTTGTGGCTGTTGTAGTTGTACTCCAGCTTGTGCCCCAGGA
TGTTGCCGTCCTCCTTGAAGTCGATGCCCTTCAGCTCGATGCGGTTCACCAGGGTGTCGCCCTCGAACTT
CACCTCGGCGCGGGTCTTGTAGTTGCCGTCGTCCTTGAAGAAGATGGTGCGCTCCTGGACGTAGCCTTCG
GGCATGGCGGACTTGAAGAAGTCGTGCTGCTTCATGTGGTCGGGGTAGCGGCTGAAGCACTGCACGCCGT
AGGTCAGGGTGGTCACGAGGGTGGGCCAGGGCACGGGCAGCTTGCCGGTGGTGCAGATGAACTTCAGGGT
CAGCTTGCCGTAGGTGGCATCGCCCTCGCCCTCGCCGGACACGCTGAACTTGTGGCCGTTTACGTCGCCG
TCCAGCTCGACCAGGATGGGCACCACCCCGGTGAACAGCTCCTCGCCCTTGCTCACCATGGTGGCAAGCT
TGCCTCGAGCAGCGCTGCTCGAGAGATCTATAACTTCGTATAATGTATGCTATACGAAGTTATCCGGTCG
CCACCATGGTGGGTGAGGATAGCGTGCTGATCACCGAGAACATGCACATGAAACTGTACATGGAGGGCAC
CGTGAACGACCACCACTTCAAGTGCAATAACTTCGTATAAAGTATCCTATACGAAGTTATGCGGCCGCAT
CGATTAATCAACCTCTGGATTACAAAATTTGTGAAAGATTGACTGGTATTCTTAACTATGTTGCTCCTTT
TACGCTATGTGGATACGCTGCTTTAATGCCTTTGTATCATGCTATTGCTTCCCGTATGGCTTTCATTTTC
TCCTCCTTGTATAAATCCTGGTTGCTGTCTCTTTATGAGGAGTTGTGGCCCGTTGTCAGGCAACGTGGCG
TGGTGTGCACTGTGTTTGCTGACGCAACCCCCACTGGTTGGGGCATTGCCACCACCTGTCAGCTCCTTTC
CGGGACTTTCGCTTTCCCCCTCCCTATTGCCACGGCGGAACTCATCGCCGCCTGCCTTGCCCGCTGCTGG
ACAGGGGCTCGGCTGTTGGGCACTGACAATTCCGTGGTGTTGTCGGGGAAGCTGACGTCCTTTCCATGGC
TGCTCGCCTGTGTTGCCACCTGGATTCTGCGCGGGACGTCCTTCTGCTACGTCCCTTCGGCCCTCAATCC
AGCGGACCTTCCTTCCCGCGGCCTGCTGCCGGCTCTGCGGCCTCTTCCGCGTCTTCGCCTTCGCCCTCAG
ACGAGTCGGATCTCCCTTTGGGCCGCCTCCCCGCATCTGATCTACGGGTGGCATCCCTGTGACCCCTCCC
CAGTGCCTCTCCTGGCCCTGGAAGTTGCCACTCCAGTGCCCACCAGCCTTGTCCTAATAAAATTAAGTTG
CATCATTTTGTCTGACTAGGTGTCCTTCTATAATATTATGGGGTGGAGGGGGGTGGTATGGAGCAAGGGG
CAAGTTGGGAAGACAACCTGTAGGGCCTGCGGGGTCTATTGGGAACCAAGCTGGAGTGCAGTGGCACAAT
CTTGGCTCACTGCAATCTCCGCCTCCTGGGTTCAAGCGATTCTCCTGCCTCAGCCTCCCGAGTTGTTGGG
ATTCCAGGCATGCATGACCAGGCTCAGCTAATTTTTGTTTTTTTGGTAGAGACGGGGTTTCACCATATTG
GCCAGGCTGGTCTCCAACTCCTAATCTCAGGTGATCTACCCACCTTGGCCTCCCAAATTGCTGGGATTAC
AGGCGTGAACCACTGCTCCCTTCCCTGTCCTTCTGATTTTGTAGGTAACCACGTGCGGACCGAGCGGCCG
CAGGAACCCCTAGTGATGGAGTTGGCCACTCCCTCTCTGCGCGCTCGCTCGCTCACTGAGGCCGGGCGAC
CAAAGGTCGCCCGACGCCCGGGCTTTGCCCGGGCGGCCTCAGTGAGCGAGCGAGCGCGCAGCTGCCTGCA
GGGGCGCCTGATGCGGTATTTTCTCCTTACGCATCTGTGCGGTATTTCACACCGCATA
[95 nt withheld, positions 4259-4353]
T
[46 nt withheld, positions 4355-4400]
C
[141 nt withheld, positions 4402-4542]
CCTTTGACGTTGGAGTCCACGTTCTTT
[37 nt withheld, positions 4570-4606]
ACTCTATCTCGGGCTATTCTTTTGATTTATAAGGGATTTTGCCGATTTCGGTCTATTGGTTAAAAAATGA
GCTGATTTAACAAAAATTTAACGCGAATTTTAACAAAATATTAACGTTTACAATTTTATGGTGCACTCTC
AGTACAATCTGCTCTGATGCCGCATAGTTAAGCCAGCCCCGACACCCGCCAACACCCGCTGACGCGCCCT
GACGGGCTTGTCTGCTCCCGGCATCCGCTTACAGACAAGCTGTGACCGTCTCCGGGAGCTGCATGTGTCA
GAGGTTTTCACCGTCATCACCGAAACGCGCGAGACGAAAGGGCCTCGTGATACGCCTATTTTTATAGGTT
AATGTCATGATAATAATGGTTTCTTAGACGTCAGGTGGCACTTTTCGGGGAAATGTGCGCGGAACCCCTA
TTTGTTTATTTTTCTAAATACATTCAAATATGTATCCGCTCATGAGACAATAACCCTGATAAATGCTTCA
ATAATATTGAAAAAGGAAGAGTATGAGTATTCAACATTTCCGTGTCGCCCTTATTCCCTTTTTTGCGGCA
TTTTGCCTTCCTGTTTTTGCTCACCCAGAAACGCTGGTGAAAGTAAAAGATGCTGAAGATCAGTTGGGTG
CACGAGTGGGTTACATCGAACTGGATCTCAACAGCGGTAAGATCCTTGAGAGTTTTCGCCCCGAAGAACG
TTTTCCAATGATGAGCACTTTTAAAGTTCTGCTATGTGGCGCGGTATTATCCCGTATTGACGCCGGGCAA
GAGCAACTCGGTCGCCGCATACACTATTCTCAGAATGACTTGGTTGAGTACTCACCAGTCACAGAAAAGC
ATCTTACGGATGGCATGACAGTAAGAGAATTATGCAGTGCTGCCATAACCATGAGTGATAACACTGCGGC
CAACTTACTTCTGACAACGATCGGAGGACCGAAGGAGCTAACCGCTTTTTTGCACAACATGGGGGATCAT
GTAACTCGCCTTGATCGTTGGGAACCGGAGCTGAATGAAGCCATACCAAACGACGAGCGTGACACCACGA
TGCCTGTAGCAATGGCAACAACGTTGCGCAAACTATTAACTGGCGAACTACTTACTCTAGCTTCCCGGCA
ACAATTAATAGACTGGATGGAGGCGGATAAAGTTGCAGGACCACTTCTGCGCTCGGCCCTTCCGGCTGGC
TGGTTTATTGCTGATAAATCTGGAGCCGGTGAGCGTGGGTCTCGCGGTATCATTGCAGCACTGGGGCCAG
ATGGTAAGCCCTCCCGTATCGTAGTTATCTACACGACGGGGAGTCAGGCAACTATGGATGAACGAAATAG
ACAGATCGCTGAGATAGGTGCCTCACTGATTAAGCATTGGTAACTGTCAGACCAAGTTTACTCATATATA
CTTTAGATTGATTTAAAACTTCATTTTTAATTTAAAAGGATCTAGGTGAAGATCCTTTTTGATAATCTCA
TGACCAAAATCCCTTAACGTGAGTTTTCGTTCCACTGAGCGTCAGACCCCGTAGAAAAGATCAAAGGATC
TTCTTGAGATCCTTTTTTTCTGCGCGTAATCTGCTGCTTGCAAACAAAAAAACCACCGCTACCAGCGGTG
GTTTGTTTGCCGGATCAAGAGCTACCAACTCTTTTTCCGAAGGTAACTGGCTTCAGCAGAGCGCAGATAC
CAAATACTGTTCTTCTAGTGTAGCCGTAGTTAGGCCACCACTTCAAGAACTCTGTAGCACCGCCTACATA
CCTCGCTCTGCTAATCCTGTTACCAGTGGCTGCTGCCAGTGGCGATAAGTCGTGTCTTACCGGGTTGGAC
TCAAGACGATAGTTACCGGATAAGGCGCAGCGGTCGGGCTGAACGGGGGGTTCGTGCACACAGCCCAGCT
TGGAGCGAACGACCTACACCGAACTGAGATACCTACAGCGTGAGCTATGAGAAAGCGCCACGCTTCCCGA
AGGGAGAAAGGCGGACAGGTATCCGGTAAGCGGCAGGGTCGGAACAGGAGAGCGCACGAGGGAGCTTCCA
GGGGGAAACGCCTGGTATCTTTATAGTCCTGTCGGGTTTCGCCACCTCTGACTTGAGCGTCGATTTTTGT
GATGCTCGTCAGGGGGGCGGAGCCTATGGAAAAACGCCAGCAACGCGGCCTTTTTACGGTTCCTGGCCTT
TTGCTGGCCTTTTGCTCACATGT
